Addgene plasmid #227173: pWormgate2-ges-1p-mCherry-P2A-flag-UltraID
Purpose: For organ-specific expression of separated mCherry and UltraID in the intestine of C. elegans.
Depositing lab: Yimon Aye. Depositing organization: Swiss Federal Institute of Technology (EPFL). Publication: Organ-specific electrophile responsivity mapping in live C. elegans. Liu J, Kulkarni A, Gao YQ, Urul DA, Hamelin R, Novotny BA, Long MJC, Aye Y. Cell. 2024 Dec 26;187(26):7450-7469.e29. doi: 10.1016/j.cell.2024.10.014. Epub 2024 Nov 5. PubMed 39504959.
Backbone
  Vector backbone: pWormgate2
  Backbone size w/o insert (bp): 3276
  Total vector size (bp): 6834
  Vector type: Worm Expression
Growth in bacteria
  Bacterial resistance: Ampicillin, 100 μg/mL
  Growth temperature: 37°C
  Growth strain: DH5alpha
  Growth instructions: The depositing lab recommends XL10-Gold strain for expression.
  Copy number: High Copy
Gene/Insert
  Gene/Insert name: mCherry::P2A::UltraID
  Promoter: ges-1
  Cloning method: Unknown
  Sequencing primers: 5′ M13 reverse
Terms and licenses: Academic/Nonprofit Terms; Industry Terms: Not Available to Industry
How to cite: pWormgate2-ges-1p-mCherry-P2A-flag-UltraID was a gift from Yimon Aye (Addgene plasmid # 227173 ; http://n2t.net/addgene:227173 ; RRID:Addgene_227173)
