[The description below was written by a language model from this plasmid's Addgene catalogue record and pLannotate feature annotations shown in this document.]
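Description:
pWormgate2-ges-1p-mCherry-P2A-flag-UltraID is a C. elegans expression plasmid of about 6.8 kb, built on the pWormgate2 backbone and designed to express two separate proteins specifically in the worm intestine. In E. coli it is maintained as a high-copy plasmid through a ColE1/pUC-type origin and selected with ampicillin via the β-lactamase gene and its own promoter. Short remnants of rop, bom, lacI and the lac promoter/operator region are annotated around the backbone. These appear to be vestiges of the parental cloning vector rather than functional parts of the payload.

The insert is driven by the ges-1 promoter, which the record cites as the basis for organ-specific intestinal expression. This promoter is not annotated as such in the feature table, but presumably lies in the largely unannotated region upstream of mCherry. The small "cdk-4" fragment called there, and the "aex-5" fragment downstream of the coding region, are probably homology hits within worm genomic regulatory or 3′ sequence, although the record does not define them. The open reading frame encodes the red fluorescent protein mCherry, followed by a P2A ribosomal-skipping peptide and a FLAG-tagged UltraID. UltraID is a compact promiscuous biotin ligase, annotated here as a BioID2 fragment, consistent with a BioID2-related sequence. The P2A element causes the two proteins to be produced as separate polypeptides from one transcript. mCherry therefore marks expressing tissue without being fused to the enzyme, and the FLAG epitope allows UltraID to be detected. The construct is intended for generating transgenic worms for intestine-restricted proximity biotinylation, and the associated study concerns organ-specific mapping of electrophile responsivity in live animals.
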