Features (pLannotate 1.2.2; 13 found; start..end, strand, type, name):
   1904..2002    +  CDS            cdk-4 (fragment): CDK4_CAEEL - Experimental evidence at protein level: Swiss-Prot protein existence level 1. Serine/threonine-protein kinase which, in association with cyclin D-like protein cyd-1, is required for the progression through the G1 phase of the cell cycle during postembryonic development by phosphorylating and inhibiting lin-35 and fzr-1 (PubMed:10518501, PubMed:11684669, PubMed:25562820). In complex with cyd-1, involved in sex determination during gonadogenesis by regulating the asymmetric division of the somatic gonadal precursor cell (SGP) (PubMed:16198291). From Caenorhabditis elegans.
   2112..2972    +  CDS            mCherry: mCherry is a basic (constitutively fluorescent) red fluorescent protein published in 2004, derived from Discosoma sp.. It is reported to be a very rapidly-maturing monomer with low acid sensitivity.
   3069..3578    +  CDS            BioID2 (fragment): promiscuous R40G mutant of a biotin protein ligase from Aquifex aeolicus (Kim et al., 2016)
   4092..4244    +  CDS            aex-5 (fragment): AEX5_CAEEL - Also known as kpc-3 From Caenorhabditis elegans.
   4371..4406    +  CDS            rop (fragment): Rop protein, which maintains plasmids at low copy number; rop
   4508..4607    +  misc_feature   bom (fragment): basis of mobility region from pBR322
   4705..4809    +  promoter       AmpR promoter: bla
   4810..5670    +  CDS            AmpR: β-lactamase; bla; confers resistance to ampicillin, carbenicillin, and related antibiotics
   5841..6429    +  rep_origin     ori: high-copy-number ColE1/pMB1/pBR322/pUC origin of replication
   6612..6704    +  CDS            lacI (fragment): lac repressor; lacI; The lac repressor binds to the lac operator to inhibit transcription in E. coli. This inhibition can be relieved by adding lactose or isopropyl-β-D-thiogalactopyranoside (IPTG).
   6717..6738    +  protein_bind   CAP binding site: CAP binding activates transcription in the presence of cAMP. E. coli catabolite activator protein
   6753..6783    +  promoter       lac promoter: promoter for the E. coli lac operon
   6791..6807    +  protein_bind   lac operator: The lac repressor binds to the lac operator to inhibit transcription in E. coli. This inhibition can be relieved by adding lactose or isopropyl-β-D-thiogalactopyranoside (IPTG). lac repressor encoded by lacI
>Addgene plasmid #227173 | pWormgate2-ges-1p-mCherry-P2A-flag-UltraID | addgene full sequence | sequence record 459003 | Addgene NGS Result
ATGACCATGATTACGCCAAGCTTGTGCTTAAAGAGAAGACTGTTAGCCACTCAGCCACTTCAGCCATATC
GAAACAGTCATATTGGCTCTCTTTCAGATCACTTAAAACTCCGAACTATGATGACGAAAAAATGTTTTCT
TGAATTTTCATTTTATTGTGAAATTGAAAACTCTGCATAGCCCGCAGTCACTTGAAAGCACATTTAAGAT
GGAATCAAATGGTAAGAAAGCTCGTGTAATCAGGAGATTTTATCCGGGGTATGCCGAGGAATATATGGTG
CACTCGCATTAGCTGGCATTTTTTGTAATTATCGGATTTCTACCTTTTTCTTAATCTAGTTTGTTATCAT
TGTCCATCATTTACAACCAAAAATTTGCGTCATTTACAACCAAAAATTGATCTGACAATTATCATAATTC
GGTTTTTATTTTCAGAAGAAACGCTCCGATGTGATCCTATAGTGAATATACTTTTCCATCCTCTCTGAAA
TAAACAATTATGAAGAATGCATCAATTTGCATTCGAAATAACTGCCGTATTTTGTCTATTGGTATGGCTG
CAGTACCATTTTTCTTCGCGTCTTTGCGCAGCCTTCGGGCGCTACCAATAAGGCTAAGCCGGGGTAAGTT
ATTTCAGAATTCTAATCAACTAATCTAAGTCTCATACATCATTGTCAAGTGACGCATTTTTTTAATTTCT
ATGTTAACTCGACTTTAATATTCTTTTCTGGTTTCACCAGAAAAATGCTGGACTGAAAAATTGAATTTCC
CGCGATTTGGGAAAAACCGCAGTTTAAGCTTTTGGCATGAATACAGTGAACACAGGAACAAAAAATTGAC
TTGTTATTTTGAGTTTATATTAAATGTTAATTTTGCATCTCATATTTTCACAAAACTTGTTTGCTTGAAA
AATGTGCAAATAACAAGTGAACATACATCAAGGTTTATGCAGATCAGCACTGATGCAACTGATAGCAAAA
CTGATAAGGGTCAAAATTTCAGTGGCCAGCACAAACACATACACATTCGTAGTTCGTTTTGTGTTTCGTG
TATTTAGCATTTATTTTTCAATTCCGGCAATTTGCCGATTTGCCGGAAATTTTGATTTTTGGCAAATTGC
CAGTTTGCCGTTTGCCGAACATCAATTTGCCGAAATTTTTTAGAGGGATCTTTATAAGACGGAAACACTT
AAAATTGTGCTTTTTTGGAATTTTTTTCAATGTTTCAATAGAATTAGCTTACATTTAAAATTAGATGTAG
GAACGTTTATAGGACGCTTACAATTTTGCCGATTAAAATCGAAGTTCTGAACTTTTCAAAAAATGTGCAA
AATTTTTTTTGACAAATTTGACAAATCGGCCGGTTTGTCGATTGTCCGGAATTTTTCAGTTTCGGCGATT
TACCGGTTTGCCGGAAAACATCGTTTGCCACCCACACACACATAAAGAGACGAAACAACACACCATCTTC
AAAAAATTTGTGAATCTTCATTTCCACGTGGTTTGCAGGGTTTCCCATCCACCCCACTCTATCTCTCCAA
GTTGAATTTTGGCAAAATTGACCACACACCGATCAAAAACTATTGTGTGTGTGTGTATTTGTGTCTTCAA
TAATTCCTGTCTGTGTCTCGCACTATCTATTGACTACAAGAACGTGATCGCAGCTCTACGAAACCTTTAC
TTTATTTTAGAAATATTTTTTCATGCTATTAGCAAAAAAAAAGTTTTTTTTTGTCTAAGTACACTTAAAA
TTTTCCAAAATTTTTAAGATTTTTCAAAATGTGCGATCAAAGATCTGACAAAATGCCAAAATTTTGAAGA
GGAAATTTAGTCGGCTTCCAAAATTATAAGTGGCAGAAATTGAGCAATTGTCACTTTTTGACAGTAAATA
GAAAATTTTTTGAAAAATTTTGAAACGCTTTATTTTGTTACTTGGTCATTTTGGCACCATAGGAGTAGTT
TTTAACATTTTCCCCACTGGCGCTACTTCATTTTAAACTTTTCCAAAGATTTTAATTTTTAATTTTAAAA
AATTTCATATAATTCGTCTGCGTCTTACAGTTTCAGGCTTCAAAAATCTATTACATATCTTATCTTTGAA
TTCAGGCTAGCATGGTCTCAAAGGGTGAAGAAGATAACATGGCAATTATTAAAGAGTTTATGCGTTTCAA
GGTGCATATGGAGGGATCTGTCAATGGGCATGAGTTTGAAATTGAAGGTGAAGGAGAAGGCCGACCATAT
GAGGGAACACAAACCGCAAAACTAAAGGTAAGTTTAAACATATATATACTAACTAACCCTGATTATTTAA
ATTTTCAGGTAACTAAAGGCGGACCATTACCATTCGCCTGGGACATCCTCTCTCCACAGTTCATGTATGG
AAGTAAAGCTTATGTTAAACATCCGGCAGATATACCAGATTATTTGAAACTTTCATTCCCGGAGGGTTTT
AAGTGGGAACGCGTAATGAATTTTGAAGACGGAGGAGTTGTTACAGTGACGCAAGACTCAAGGTAAGTTT
AAACAGTTCGGTACTAACTAACCATACATATTTAAATTTTCAGCCTCCAAGATGGAGAATTTATTTATAA
AGTCAAACTTCGAGGAACGAATTTCCCCTCGGATGGACCTGTTATGCAGAAGAAGACTATGGGATGGGAA
GCTTCAAGTGAAAGAATGTACCCTGAAGACGGTGCTCTTAAGGGAGAGATTAAACAACGTCTTAAATTGA
AAGATGGAGGACATTACGATGCTGAGGTAAGTTTAAACATGATTTTACTAACTAACTAATCTGATTTAAA
TTTTCAGGTGAAGACAACTTACAAAGCCAAAAAACCAGTTCAGCTGCCAGGAGCGTACAATGTTAATATT
AAACTGGATATCACCTCCCACAACGAGGATTACACTATCGTTGAGCAATATGAAAGAGCTGAAGGGCGGC
ACTCGACAGGTGGCATGGATGAATTGTATAAGAGCGGAGCTACTAACTTCAGCCTGCTGAAGCAGGCTGG
AGACGTGGAGGAGAACCCTGGACCTGGCAGCGATTATAAAGACGATGACGACAAGGACTTCAAGAACCTG
ATCTGGCTGAAGGAGGTGGACAGCACCCAGGAGAGACTGAAGGAGTGGAACGTGTCCTACGGCACCGCCC
TGGTGGCCGACAGACAGACCAAGGGCAGAGGCGGCCCGGGCAGAAAGTGGCTGAGCCAGGAGGGCGGCCT
GTACTTCAGCTTCCTGCTGAACCCCAAGGAGTTCGAGAACCTGCTGCAGCTGCCCCTGGTGCTGGGCCTG
AGCGTGAGCGAGGCCCTGGAGGAGATCACCGAGATCCCCTTCAGCCTGAAGTGGCCCAACGACGTGTACT
TCCAGGAGAAGAAGGTGAGCGGCGTGCTGTGCGAGCTGAGCAAGGACAAGCTGATCGTGGGCATCGGCAT
CAACGTGAACCAGAGAGAGATCCCCGAGGAGATCAAGGACAGAGCCACCACCCTGTACGAGATCACCGGC
AAGGACTGGGACAGAAAGGAGGTGCTGCTGAAGGTGCTGAAGAGAATCAGCGAGAACCTGAAGAAGTTCA
AGGAGAAGTAAGAGCTCCGCATCGGCCGCTGTCATCAGATCGCCATCTCGCGCCCGTGCCTCTGACTTCT
AAGTCCAATTACTCTTCAACATCCCTACATGCTCTTTCTCCCTGTGCTCCCACCCCCTATTTTTGTTATT
ATCAAAAAACTTCTCTTAATTTCTTTGTTTTTTAGCTTCTTTTAAGTCACCTCTAACAATGAAATTGTGT
AGATTCAAAAATAGAATTAATTCGTAATAAAAAGTCGAAAAAAATTGTGCTCCCTCCCCCCATTAATAAT
AATTCTATCCCAAAATCTACACAATGTTCTGTGTACACTTCTTATGTTTTTTACTTCTGATAAATTTTTT
TGAAACATCATAGAAAAAACCGCACACAAAATACCTTATCATATGTTACGTTTCAGTTTATGACCGCAAT
TTTTATTTCTTCGCACGTCTGGGCCTCTCATGACGTCAAATCATGCTCATCGTGAAAAAGTTTTGGAGTA
TTTTTGGAATTTTTCAATCAAGTGAAAGTTTATGAAATTAATTTTCCTGCTTTTGCTTTTTGGGGTTTCC
CCTATTGTTTGTCAAGATTTCGAGGACGGCGTTTTTCTTGCTAAAATCACAAGTATTGATGAGCACGATG
CAAGAAAGATCGGAAGAAGGTTTGGGTTTGAGGCTCAGTGGAAGGTGAGTAGAAGTTGATAATTTGAAAG
TGGAGTAGTGTCTATGGGGTTTTTGCCTTAAATGACAGAATACATTCCCAATATACCAAACATAACTGTT
TCTACTAGTCGGCCGTACGGGCCCTTTCGTCTCGCGCGTTTCGGTGATGACGGTGAAAACCTCTGACACA
TGCAGCTCCCGGAGACGGTCACAGCTTGTCTGTAAGCGGATGCCGGGAGCAGACAAGCCCGTCAGGGCGC
GTCAGCGGGTGTTGGCGGGTGTCGGGGCTGGCTTAACTATGCGGCATCAGAGCAGATTGTACTGAGAGTG
CACCATATGCGGTGTGAAATACCGCACAGATGCGTAAGGAGAAAATACCGCATCAGGCGGCCTTAAGGGC
CTCGTGATACGCCTATTTTTATAGGTTAATGTCATGATAATAATGGTTTCTTAGACGTCAGGTGGCACTT
TTCGGGGAAATGTGCGCGGAACCCCTATTTGTTTATTTTTCTAAATACATTCAAATATGTATCCGCTCAT
GAGACAATAACCCTGATAAATGCTTCAATAATATTGAAAAAGGAAGAGTATGAGTATTCAACATTTCCGT
GTCGCCCTTATTCCCTTTTTTGCGGCATTTTGCCTTCCTGTTTTTGCTCACCCAGAAACGCTGGTGAAAG
TAAAAGATGCTGAAGATCAGTTGGGTGCACGAGTGGGTTACATCGAACTGGATCTCAACAGCGGTAAGAT
CCTTGAGAGTTTTCGCCCCGAAGAACGTTTTCCAATGATGAGCACTTTTAAAGTTCTGCTATGTGGCGCG
GTATTATCCCGTATTGACGCCGGGCAAGAGCAACTCGGTCGCCGCATACACTATTCTCAGAATGACTTGG
TTGAGTACTCACCAGTCACAGAAAAGCATCTTACGGATGGCATGACAGTAAGAGAATTATGCAGTGCTGC
CATAACCATGAGTGATAACACTGCGGCCAACTTACTTCTGACAACGATCGGAGGACCGAAGGAGCTAACC
GCTTTTTTGCACAACATGGGGGATCATGTAACTCGCCTTGATCGTTGGGAACCGGAGCTGAATGAAGCCA
TACCAAACGACGAGCGTGACACCACGATGCCTGTAGCAATGGCAACAACGTTGCGCAAACTATTAACTGG
CGAACTACTTACTCTAGCTTCCCGGCAACAATTAATAGACTGGATGGAGGCGGATAAAGTTGCAGGACCA
CTTCTGCGCTCGGCCCTTCCGGCTGGCTGGTTTATTGCTGATAAATCTGGAGCCGGTGAGCGTGGGTCTC
GCGGTATCATTGCAGCACTGGGGCCAGATGGTAAGCCCTCCCGTATCGTAGTTATCTACACGACGGGGAG
TCAGGCAACTATGGATGAACGAAATAGACAGATCGCTGAGATAGGTGCCTCACTGATTAAGCATTGGTAA
CTGTCAGACCAAGTTTACTCATATATACTTTAGATTGATTTAAAACTTCATTTTTAATTTAAAAGGATCT
AGGTGAAGATCCTTTTTGATAATCTCATGACCAAAATCCCTTAACGTGAGTTTTCGTTCCACTGAGCGTC
AGACCCCGTAGAAAAGATCAAAGGATCTTCTTGAGATCCTTTTTTTCTGCGCGTAATCTGCTGCTTGCAA
ACAAAAAAACCACCGCTACCAGCGGTGGTTTGTTTGCCGGATCAAGAGCTACCAACTCTTTTTCCGAAGG
TAACTGGCTTCAGCAGAGCGCAGATACCAAATACTGTTCTTCTAGTGTAGCCGTAGTTAGGCCACCACTT
CAAGAACTCTGTAGCACCGCCTACATACCTCGCTCTGCTAATCCTGTTACCAGTGGCTGCTGCCAGTGGC
GATAAGTCGTGTCTTACCGGGTTGGACTCAAGACGATAGTTACCGGATAAGGCGCAGCGGTCGGGCTGAA
CGGGGGGTTCGTGCACACAGCCCAGCTTGGAGCGAACGACCTACACCGAACTGAGATACCTACAGCGTGA
GCTATGAGAAAGCGCCACGCTTCCCGAAGGGAGAAAGGCGGACAGGTATCCGGTAAGCGGCAGGGTCGGA
ACAGGAGAGCGCACGAGGGAGCTTCCAGGGGGAAACGCCTGGTATCTTTATAGTCCTGTCGGGTTTCGCC
ACCTCTGACTTGAGCGTCGATTTTTGTGATGCTCGTCAGGGGGGCGGAGCCTATGGAAAAACGCCAGCAA
CGCGGCCTTTTTACGGTTCCTGGCCTTTTGCTGGCCTTTTGCTCACATGTTCTTTCCTGCGTTATCCCCT
GATTCTGTGGATAACCGTATTACCGCCTTTGAGTGAGCTGATACCGCTCGCCGCAGCCGAACGACCGAGC
GCAGCGAGTCAGTGAGCGAGGAAGCGGAAGAGCGCCCAATACGCAAACCGCCTCTCCCCGCGCGTTGGCC
GATTCATTAATGCAGCTGGCACGACAGGTTTCCCGACTGGAAAGCGGGCAGTGAGCGCAACGCAATTAAT
GTGAGTTAGCTCACTCATTAGGCACCCCAGGCTTTACACTTTATGCTTCCGGCTCGTATGTTGTGTGGAA
TTGTGAGCGGATAACAATTTCACACAGGAAACAGCT
